Addgene plasmid #118739: pBOB-Lck-tdTomato
Purpose: To express membrane targeted tdTomato
Depositing lab: John Cooper. Depositing organization: Washington University in Saint Louis.
Backbone
  Vector backbone: pCSC-SP-PW-tdTomato
  Vector type: Lentiviral
Growth in bacteria
  Bacterial resistance: Ampicillin, 100 μg/mL
  Growth temperature: 37°C
  Growth strain: NEB Stable
  Copy number: High Copy
Gene/Insert
  Gene/Insert name: Lck domain
  Species: H. sapiens (human)
  Mutation: H8N (see comments)
  Entrez Gene: LCK (a.k.a. IMD22, LSK, YT16, p56lck, pp58lck)
  Promoter: CMV
  Tag / fusion protein: tdTomato (C terminal on insert)
  Cloning method: Restriction Enzyme; 5′ cloning site Xba I (unknown if destroyed); 3′ cloning site Age I (unknown if destroyed)
Terms and licenses: Academic/Nonprofit Terms; Industry Terms: Not Available to Industry
Depositor comments: Cloned membrane targeting Lck sequence from popular Addgene plasmid #61099. H8N mutation does not affect function.
How to cite: pBOB-Lck-tdTomato was a gift from John Cooper (Addgene plasmid # 118739 ; http://n2t.net/addgene:118739 ; RRID:Addgene_118739)
