[The description below was written by a language model from this plasmid's Addgene catalogue record and pLannotate feature annotations shown in this document.]
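Description:
pBOB-Lck-tdTomato is a 10,014 nt HIV-1-based lentiviral transfer plasmid, built on the pCSC-SP-PW-tdTomato backbone, for expressing a membrane-targeted red fluorescent protein in mammalian cells. It is propagated in E. coli through a high-copy ColE1/pUC-type origin with ampicillin selection (AmpR). The backbone also carries an f1 origin and a bleomycin/Zeocin resistance gene (BleoR) under tandem SV40 and EM7 promoters. That cassette lies outside the LTR-flanked region, so it would not be carried into the packaged viral genome.

Viral genomic RNA is transcribed from a hybrid 5' end in which a CMV enhancer/promoter precedes a truncated HIV-1 5' LTR. This is followed by the Ψ packaging signal, a partial gag sequence, the Rev response element for Rev-dependent nuclear export, and the cPPT/CTS element, which aids nuclear import of the reverse-transcribed genome. An internal CMV enhancer/promoter then drives the payload. The payload is a short N-terminal fragment of human LCK, the segment used here as a membrane-targeting sequence, joined through residual polylinker sequence to tdTomato at its C terminus. The Lck segment carries an H8N substitution that the depositor states does not affect function. It was inserted by restriction cloning between XbaI and AgeI sites.

Downstream, a WPRE enhances transcript expression, and the cassette ends in 3' LTR sequences, which the automated annotation labels as 5' LTR fragments, followed by a bGH polyadenylation signal. Short Rev and nef fragments are leftover HIV-1 sequence. With packaging and envelope functions supplied in trans, the construct can be used to label cell membranes with tdTomato for fluorescence imaging.
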