Features (pLannotate 1.2.2; 34 found; start..end, strand, type, name):
    115..215     +  CDS            Rev (fragment): human immunodeficiency virus 1 (HIV-1) Rev protein; rev; enhances nuclear export of unspliced and incompletely spliced viral mRNAs
    219..335     +  misc_feature   cPPT/CTS: central polypurine tract and central termination sequence of HIV-1
    358..661     +  enhancer       CMV enhancer: human cytomegalovirus immediate early enhancer
    662..865     +  promoter       CMV promoter: human cytomegalovirus (CMV) immediate early promoter
    948..1025    +  CDS            LCK (fragment): LCK_HUMAN - Experimental evidence at protein level: Swiss-Prot protein existence level 1. Non-receptor tyrosine-protein kinase that plays an essential role in the selection and maturation of developing T-cells in the thymus and in the function of mature T-cells. Plays a key role in T- cell antigen receptor (TCR)-linked signal transduction pathways. Constitutively associated with the cytoplasmic portions of the CD4 and CD8 surface receptors. Association of the TCR with a peptide antigen- bound MHC complex facilitates the interaction of CD4 and CD8 with MHC class II and class I molecules, respec
   1032..1069    +  misc_feature   MCS (fragment): multiple cloning site
   1083..2513    +  CDS            tdTomato: tandem dimeric (pseudo-monomeric) derivative of DsRed (Shaner et al., 2004) mammalian codon-optimized
   2521..2646    +  CDS            nef (fragment): NEF_HV1Z2 - Experimental evidence at protein level: Swiss-Prot protein existence level 1. Extracellular Nef protein targets CD4(+) T-lymphocytes for apoptosis by interacting with CXCR4 surface receptors. From Human immunodeficiency virus type 1 group M subtype D (isolate Z2/CDC-Z34) (HIV-1).
   2649..3237    +  misc_feature   WPRE: woodchuck hepatitis virus posttranscriptional regulatory element
   3254..3322    +  CDS            nef (fragment): NEF_HV1Z2 - Experimental evidence at protein level: Swiss-Prot protein existence level 1. Extracellular Nef protein targets CD4(+) T-lymphocytes for apoptosis by interacting with CXCR4 surface receptors. From Human immunodeficiency virus type 1 group M subtype D (isolate Z2/CDC-Z34) (HIV-1).
   3324..3636    +  LTR            5' LTR (fragment): 5' long terminal repeat (LTR) from HIV-1
   3644..3824    +  LTR            5' LTR (truncated): truncated 5' long terminal repeat (LTR) from HIV-1
   3856..4080    +  polyA_signal   bGH poly(A) signal: bovine growth hormone polyadenylation signal
   4084..4105    +  promoter       SV40 promoter (fragment): SV40 enhancer and early promoter
   4126..4554    +  rep_origin     f1 ori (sequence partly withheld): f1 bacteriophage origin of replication; arrow indicates direction of (+) strand synthesis
   4568..4897    +  promoter       SV40 promoter: SV40 enhancer and early promoter
   4945..4992    +  promoter       EM7 promoter: synthetic bacterial promoter&nbsp
   5011..5385    +  CDS            BleoR: antibiotic-binding protein; Sh ble from Streptoalloteichus hindustanus; confers resistance to bleomycin, phleomycin, and Zeocin™
   5395..5520    +  CDS            ble (fragment): BLE_KLEPN - Experimental evidence at protein level: Swiss-Prot protein existence level 1. Binding protein with a strong affinity to the bleomycin family of antibiotics. Binds to CL990; an antimitotic-antibiotic compound. From Klebsiella pneumoniae.
   5515..5636    +  polyA_signal   SV40 poly(A) signal: SV40 polyadenylation signal
   5709..5725    -  protein_bind   lac operator: The lac repressor binds to the lac operator to inhibit transcription in E. coli. This inhibition can be relieved by adding lactose or isopropyl-β-D-thiogalactopyranoside (IPTG). lac repressor encoded by lacI
   5733..5763    -  promoter       lac promoter: promoter for the E. coli lac operon
   5778..5799    -  protein_bind   CAP binding site: CAP binding activates transcription in the presence of cAMP. E. coli catabolite activator protein
   5812..5904    -  CDS            lacI (fragment): lac repressor; lacI; The lac repressor binds to the lac operator to inhibit transcription in E. coli. This inhibition can be relieved by adding lactose or isopropyl-β-D-thiogalactopyranoside (IPTG).
   6087..6675    -  rep_origin     ori: high-copy-number ColE1/pMB1/pBR322/pUC origin of replication
   6846..7706    -  CDS            AmpR: β-lactamase; bla; confers resistance to ampicillin, carbenicillin, and related antibiotics
   7707..7811    -  promoter       AmpR promoter: bla
   7870..7922    -  misc_feature   bom (fragment): basis of mobility region from pBR322
   8077..8456    +  enhancer       CMV enhancer: human cytomegalovirus immediate early enhancer
   8457..8656    +  promoter       CMV promoter: human cytomegalovirus (CMV) immediate early promoter
   8674..8854    +  LTR            5' LTR (truncated): truncated 5' long terminal repeat (LTR) from HIV-1
   8901..9026    +  misc_feature   HIV-1 Ψ: packaging signal of human immunodeficiency virus type 1
   9010..9348    +  CDS            HIV-1 gag (fragment): gag protein from human immunodeficiency virus 1; gag
   9519..9752    +  misc_feature   RRE: The Rev response element (RRE) of HIV-1 allows for Rev-dependent mRNA export from the nucleus to the cytoplasm.
>Addgene plasmid #118739 | pBOB-Lck-tdTomato | addgene full sequence | sequence record 229130 | Addgene NGS Result
TATATAAAATTATTCATAATGATAGTAGGAGGCTTGGTAGGTTTAAGAATAGTTTTTGCTGTACTTTCTA
TAGTGAATAGAGTTAGGCAGGGATATTCACCATTATCGTTTCAGACCCACCTCCCAACCCCGAGGGGACC
CGACAGGCCCGAAGGAATAGAAGAAGAAGGTGGAGAGAGAGACAGAGACAGATCCATTCGATTAGTGAAC
GGATCAACTTTTAAAAGAAAAGGGGGGATTGGGGGGTACAGTGCAGGGGAAAGAATAGTAGACATAATAG
CAACAGACATACAAACTAAAGAATTACAAAAACAAATTACAAAATTCAAAATTTTATCGATAAGCTTGGG
AGTTCCGCGTTACATAACTTACGGTAAATGGCCCGCCTGGCTGACCGCCCAACGACCCCCGCCCATTGAC
GTCAATAATGACGTATGTTCCCATAGTAACGCCAATAGGGACTTTCCATTGACGTCAATGGGTGGAGTAT
TTACGGTAAACTGCCCACTTGGCAGTACATCAAGTGTATCATATGCCAAGTACGCCCCCTATTGACGTCA
ATGACGGTAAATGGCCCGCCTGGCATTATGCCCAGTACATGACCTTATGGGACTTTCCTACTTGGCAGTA
CATCTACGTATTAGTCATCGCTATTACCATGGTGATGCGGTTTTGGCAGTACATCAATGGGCGTGGATAG
CGGTTTGACTCACGGGGATTTCCAAGTCTCCACCCCATTGACGTCAATGGGAGTTTGTTTTGGCACCAAA
ATCAACGGGACTTTCCAAAATGTCGTAACAACTCCGCCCCATTGACGCAAATGGGCGGTAGGCGTGTACG
GTGGGAGGTCTATATAAGCAGAGCTCGTTTAGTGAACCGTCAGATCGCCTGGAGACGCCATCCACGCTGT
TTTGACCTCCATAGAAGACACCGACTCTAGAGCCACCATGGGCTGTGGCTGCAGCTCAAACCCTGAAGAT
GACTGGATGGAGAACATTGACGTGTGTGAGAACTGCCATTATCCCGGCGGACGAATTCTGCAGTCGACGG
TACCGCGGGCCCGGGATCCACCGGTCGCCACCATGGTGAGCAAGGGCGAGGAGGTCATCAAAGAGTTCAT
GCGCTTCAAGGTGCGCATGGAGGGCTCCATGAACGGCCACGAGTTCGAGATCGAGGGCGAGGGCGAGGGC
CGCCCCTACGAGGGCACCCAGACCGCCAAGCTGAAGGTGACCAAGGGCGGCCCCCTGCCCTTCGCCTGGG
ACATCCTGTCCCCCCAGTTCATGTACGGCTCCAAGGCGTACGTGAAGCACCCCGCCGACATCCCCGATTA
CAAGAAGCTGTCCTTCCCCGAGGGCTTCAAGTGGGAGCGCGTGATGAACTTCGAGGACGGCGGTCTGGTG
ACCGTGACCCAGGACTCCTCCCTGCAGGACGGCACGCTGATCTACAAGGTGAAGATGCGCGGCACCAACT
TCCCCCCCGACGGCCCCGTAATGCAGAAGAAGACCATGGGCTGGGAGGCCTCCACCGAGCGCCTGTACCC
CCGCGACGGCGTGCTGAAGGGCGAGATCCACCAGGCCCTGAAGCTGAAGGACGGCGGCCACTACCTGGTG
GAGTTCAAGACCATCTACATGGCCAAGAAGCCCGTGCAACTGCCCGGCTACTACTACGTGGACACCAAGC
TGGACATCACCTCCCACAACGAGGACTACACCATCGTGGAACAGTACGAGCGCTCCGAGGGCCGCCACCA
CCTGTTCCTGGGGCATGGCACCGGCAGCACCGGCAGCGGCAGCTCCGGCACCGCCTCCTCCGAGGACAAC
AACATGGCCGTCATCAAAGAGTTCATGCGCTTCAAGGTGCGCATGGAGGGCTCCATGAACGGCCACGAGT
TCGAGATCGAGGGCGAGGGCGAGGGCCGCCCCTACGAGGGCACCCAGACCGCCAAGCTGAAGGTGACCAA
GGGCGGCCCCCTGCCCTTCGCCTGGGACATCCTGTCCCCCCAGTTCATGTACGGCTCCAAGGCGTACGTG
AAGCACCCCGCCGACATCCCCGATTACAAGAAGCTGTCCTTCCCCGAGGGCTTCAAGTGGGAGCGCGTGA
TGAACTTCGAGGACGGCGGTCTGGTGACCGTGACCCAGGACTCCTCCCTGCAGGACGGCACGCTGATCTA
CAAGGTGAAGATGCGCGGCACCAACTTCCCCCCCGACGGCCCCGTAATGCAGAAGAAGACCATGGGCTGG
GAGGCCTCCACCGAGCGCCTGTACCCCCGCGACGGCGTGCTGAAGGGCGAGATCCACCAGGCCCTGAAGC
TGAAGGACGGCGGCCACTACCTGGTGGAGTTCAAGACCATCTACATGGCCAAGAAGCCCGTGCAACTGCC
CGGCTACTACTACGTGGACACCAAGCTGGACATCACCTCCCACAACGAGGACTACACCATCGTGGAACAG
TACGAGCGCTCCGAGGGCCGCCACCACCTGTTCCTGTACGGCATGGACGAGCTGTACAAGTAGAGCGGCC
GCGTCGAGTTTAAACCTGGAAAAACATGGAGCAATCACAAGTAGCAATACAGCAGCTACCAATGCTGATT
GTGCCTGGCTAGAAGCACAAGAGGAGGAGGAGGTGGGTTTTCCAGTCACACCTCAGACAATCAACCTCTG
GATTACAAAATTTGTGAAAGATTGACTGGTATTCTTAACTATGTTGCTCCTTTTACGCTATGTGGATACG
CTGCTTTAATGCCTTTGTATCATGCTATTGCTTCCCGTATGGCTTTCATTTTCTCCTCCTTGTATAAATC
CTGGTTGCTGTCTCTTTATGAGGAGTTGTGGCCCGTTGTCAGGCAACGTGGCGTGGTGTGCACTGTGTTT
GCTGACGCAACCCCCACTGGTTGGGGCATTGCCACCACCTGTCAGCTCCTTTCCGGGACTTTCGCTTTCC
CCCTCCCTATTGCCACGGCGGAACTCATCGCCGCCTGCCTTGCCCGCTGCTGGACAGGGGCTCGGCTGTT
GGGCACTGACAATTCCGTGGTGTTGTCGGGGAAGCTGACGTCCTTTCCATGGCTGCTCGCCTGTGTTGCC
ACCTGGATTCTGCGCGGGACGTCCTTCTGCTACGTCCCTTCGGCCCTCAATCCAGCGGACCTTCCTTCCC
GCGGCCTGCTGCCGGCTCTGCGGCCTCTTCCGCGTCTTCGCCTTCGCCCTCAGACGAGTCGGATCTCCCT
TTGGGCCGCCTCCCCGCCTGGAATTCGAGCTCGGTACCTTTAAGACCAATGACTTACAAGGCAGCTGTAG
ATCTTAGCCACTTTTTAAAAGAAAAGGGGGGACTGGAAGGGCTAATTCACTCCCAACGAAGACAAGATAT
CCTTGATCTGTGGATCTACCACACACAAGGCTACTTCCCTGATTGGCAGAACTACACACCAGGGCCAGGG
ATCAGATATCCACTGACCTTTGGATGGTGCTACAAGCTAGTACCAGTTGAGCAAGAGAAGGTAGAAGAAG
CCAATGAAGGAGAGAACACCCGCTTGTTACACCCTGTGAGCCTGCATGGGATGGATGACCCGGAGAGAGA
AGTATTAGAGTGGAGGTTTGACAGCCGCCTAGCATTTCATCACATGGCCCGAGAGCTGCATCCGGACTGT
ACTGGGTCTCTCTGGTTAGACCAGATCTGAGCCTGGGAGCTCTCTGGCTAACTAGGGAACCCACTGCTTA
AGCCTCAATAAAGCTTGCCTTGAGTGCTTCAAGTAGTGTGTGCCCGTCTGTTGTGTGACTCTGGTAACTA
GAGATCCCTCAGACCCTTTTAGTCAGTGTGGAAAATCTCTAGCAGGGCCGCTTTAAACCCGCTGATCAGC
CTCGACTGTGCCTTCTAGTTGCCAGCCATCTGTTGTTTGCCCCTCCCCCGTGCCTTCCTTGACCCTGGAA
GGTGCCACTCCCACTGTCCTTTCCTAATAAAATGAGGAAATTGCATCGCATTGTCTGAGTAGGTGTCATT
CTATTCTGGGGGGTGGGGTGGGGCAGGACAGCAAGGGGGAGGATTGGGAAGACAATAGCAGGCATGCTGG
GGATGCGGTGGGCTCTATGGCTTCTGAGGCGGAAAGAACCAGCTGGGGCTCTAGGGGGTATCCCC
[124 nt withheld, positions 4126-4249]
C
[91 nt withheld, positions 4251-4341]
A
[49 nt withheld, positions 4343-4391]
CCTTTGACGTTGGAGTCCACGTTCTTT
[37 nt withheld, positions 4419-4455]
ACCCTATCTCGGTCTATTCTTTTGATTTATAAGGGATTTTGCCGATTTCGGCCTATTGGTTAAAAAATGA
GCTGATTTAACAAAAATTTAACGCGAATTAATTCTGTGGAATGTGTGTCAGTTAGGGTGTGGAAAGTCCC
CAGGCTCCCCAGCAGGCAGAAGTATGCAAAGCATGCATCTCAATTAGTCAGCAACCAGGTGTGGAAAGTC
CCCAGGCTCCCCAGCAGGCAGAAGTATGCAAAGCATGCATCTCAATTAGTCAGCAACCATAGTCCCGCCC
CTAACTCCGCCCATCCCGCCCCTAACTCCGCCCAGTTCCGCCCATTCTCCGCCCCATGGCTGACTAATTT
TTTTTATTTATGCAGAGGCCGAGGCCGCCTCTGCCTCTGAGCTATTCCAGAAGTAGTGAGGAGGCTTTTT
TGGAGGCCTAGGCTTTTGCAAAAAGCTCCCGGGAGCTTGTATATCCATTTTCGGATCTGATCAGCACGTG
TTGACAATTAATCATCGGCATAGTATATCGGCATAGTATAATACGACAAGGTGAGGAACTAAACCATGGC
CAAGTTGACCAGTGCCGTTCCGGTGCTCACCGCGCGCGACGTCGCCGGAGCGGTCGAGTTCTGGACCGAC
CGGCTCGGGTTCTCCCGGGACTTCGTGGAGGACGACTTCGCCGGTGTGGTCCGGGACGACGTGACCCTGT
TCATCAGCGCGGTCCAGGACCAGGTGGTGCCGGACAACACCCTGGCCTGGGTGTGGGTGCGCGGCCTGGA
CGAGCTGTACGCCGAGTGGTCGGAGGTCGTGTCCACGAACTTCCGGGACGCCTCCGGGCCGGCCATGACC
GAGATCGGCGAGCAGCCGTGGGGGCGGGAGTTCGCCCTGCGCGACCCGGCCGGCAACTGCGTGCACTTCG
TGGCCGAGGAGCAGGACTGACACGTGCTACGAGATTTCGATTCCACCGCCGCCTTCTATGAAAGGTTGGG
CTTCGGAATCGTTTTCCGGGACGCCGGCTGGATGATCCTCCAGCGCGGGGATCTCATGCTGGAGTTCTTC
GCCCACCCCAACTTGTTTATTGCAGCTTATAATGGTTACAAATAAAGCAATAGCATCACAAATTTCACAA
ATAAAGCATTTTTTTCACTGCATTCTAGTTGTGGTTTGTCCAAACTCATCAATGTATCTTATCATGTCTG
TATACCGTCGACCTCTAGCTAGAGCTTGGCGTAATCATGGTCATAGCTGTTTCCTGTGTGAAATTGTTAT
CCGCTCACAATTCCACACAACATACGAGCCGGAAGCATAAAGTGTAAAGCCTGGGGTGCCTAATGAGTGA
GCTAACTCACATTAATTGCGTTGCGCTCACTGCCCGCTTTCCAGTCGGGAAACCTGTCGTGCCAGCTGCA
TTAATGAATCGGCCAACGCGCGGGGAGAGGCGGTTTGCGTATTGGGCGCTCTTCCGCTTCCTCGCTCACT
GACTCGCTGCGCTCGGTCGTTCGGCTGCGGCGAGCGGTATCAGCTCACTCAAAGGCGGTAATACGGTTAT
CCACAGAATCAGGGGATAACGCAGGAAAGAACATGTGAGCAAAAGGCCAGCAAAAGGCCAGGAACCGTAA
AAAGGCCGCGTTGCTGGCGTTTTTCCATAGGCTCCGCCCCCCTGACGAGCATCACAAAAATCGACGCTCA
AGTCAGAGGTGGCGAAACCCGACAGGACTATAAAGATACCAGGCGTTTCCCCCTGGAAGCTCCCTCGTGC
GCTCTCCTGTTCCGACCCTGCCGCTTACCGGATACCTGTCCGCCTTTCTCCCTTCGGGAAGCGTGGCGCT
TTCTCATAGCTCACGCTGTAGGTATCTCAGTTCGGTGTAGGTCGTTCGCTCCAAGCTGGGCTGTGTGCAC
GAACCCCCCGTTCAGCCCGACCGCTGCGCCTTATCCGGTAACTATCGTCTTGAGTCCAACCCGGTAAGAC
ACGACTTATCGCCACTGGCAGCAGCCACTGGTAACAGGATTAGCAGAGCGAGGTATGTAGGCGGTGCTAC
AGAGTTCTTGAAGTGGTGGCCTAACTACGGCTACACTAGAAGAACAGTATTTGGTATCTGCGCTCTGCTG
AAGCCAGTTACCTTCGGAAAAAGAGTTGGTAGCTCTTGATCCGGCAAACAAACCACCGCTGGTAGCGGTG
GTTTTTTTGTTTGCAAGCAGCAGATTACGCGCAGAAAAAAAGGATCTCAAGAAGATCCTTTGATCTTTTC
TACGGGGTCTGACGCTCAGTGGAACGAAAACTCACGTTAAGGGATTTTGGTCATGAGATTATCAAAAAGG
ATCTTCACCTAGATCCTTTTAAATTAAAAATGAAGTTTTAAATCAATCTAAAGTATATATGAGTAAACTT
GGTCTGACAGTTACCAATGCTTAATCAGTGAGGCACCTATCTCAGCGATCTGTCTATTTCGTTCATCCAT
AGTTGCCTGACTCCCCGTCGTGTAGATAACTACGATACGGGAGGGCTTACCATCTGGCCCCAGTGCTGCA
ATGATACCGCGAGACCCACGCTCACCGGCTCCAGATTTATCAGCAATAAACCAGCCAGCCGGAAGGGCCG
AGCGCAGAAGTGGTCCTGCAACTTTATCCGCCTCCATCCAGTCTATTAATTGTTGCCGGGAAGCTAGAGT
AAGTAGTTCGCCAGTTAATAGTTTGCGCAACGTTGTTGCCATTGCTACAGGCATCGTGGTGTCACGCTCG
TCGTTTGGTATGGCTTCATTCAGCTCCGGTTCCCAACGATCAAGGCGAGTTACATGATCCCCCATGTTGT
GCAAAAAAGCGGTTAGCTCCTTCGGTCCTCCGATCGTTGTCAGAAGTAAGTTGGCCGCAGTGTTATCACT
CATGGTTATGGCAGCACTGCATAATTCTCTTACTGTCATGCCATCCGTAAGATGCTTTTCTGTGACTGGT
GAGTACTCAACCAAGTCATTCTGAGAATAGTGTATGCGGCGACCGAGTTGCTCTTGCCCGGCGTCAATAC
GGGATAATACCGCGCCACATAGCAGAACTTTAAAAGTGCTCATCATTGGAAAACGTTCTTCGGGGCGAAA
ACTCTCAAGGATCTTACCGCTGTTGAGATCCAGTTCGATGTAACCCACTCGTGCACCCAACTGATCTTCA
GCATCTTTTACTTTCACCAGCGTTTCTGGGTGAGCAAAAACAGGAAGGCAAAATGCCGCAAAAAAGGGAA
TAAGGGCGACACGGAAATGTTGAATACTCATACTCTTCCTTTTTCAATATTATTGAAGCATTTATCAGGG
TTATTGTCTCATGAGCGGATACATATTTGAATGTATTTAGAAAAATAAACAAATAGGGGTTCCGCGCACA
TTTCCCCGAAAAGTGCCACCTGACGTCGACGGATCGGGAGATCTCCCGATCCCCTATGGTGCACTCTCAG
TACAATCTGCTCTGATGCCGCATAGTTAAGCCAGTATCTGCTCCCTGCTTGTGTGTTGGAGGTCGCTGAG
TAGTGCGCGAGCAAAATTTAAGCTACAACAAGGCAAGGCTTGACCGACAATTGCATGAAGAATCTGCTTA
GGGTTAGGCGTTTTGCGCTGCTTCGCGATGTACGGGCCAGATATACGCGTTGACATTGATTATTGACTAG
TTATTAATAGTAATCAATTACGGGGTCATTAGTTCATAGCCCATATATGGAGTTCCGCGTTACATAACTT
ACGGTAAATGGCCCGCCTGGCTGACCGCCCAACGACCCCCGCCCATTGACGTCAATAATGACGTATGTTC
CCATAGTAACGCCAATAGGGACTTTCCATTGACGTCAATGGGTGGAGTATTTACGGTAAACTGCCCACTT
GGCAGTACATCAAGTGTATCATATGCCAAGTACGCCCCCTATTGACGTCAATGACGGTAAATGGCCCGCC
TGGCATTATGCCCAGTACATGACCTTATGGGACTTTCCTACTTGGCAGTACATCTACGTATTAGTCATCG
CTATTACCATGGTGATGCGGTTTTGGCAGTACATCAATGGGCGTGGATAGCGGTTTGACTCACGGGGATT
TCCAAGTCTCCACCCCATTGACGTCAATGGGAGTTTGTTTTGGCACCAAAATCAACGGGACTTTCCAAAA
TGTCGTAACAACTCCGCCCCATTGACGCAAATGGGCGGTAGGCGTGTACGGTGGGAGGTCTATATAAGCA
GCGCGTTTTGCCTGTACTGGGTCTCTCTGGTTAGACCAGATCTGAGCCTGGGAGCTCTCTGGCTAACTAG
GGAACCCACTGCTTAAGCCTCAATAAAGCTTGCCTTGAGTGCTTCAAGTAGTGTGTGCCCGTCTGTTGTG
TGACTCTGGTAACTAGAGATCCCTCAGACCCTTTTAGTCAGTGTGGAAAATCTCTAGCAGTGGCGCCCGA
ACAGGGACTTGAAAGCGAAAGGGAAACCAGAGGAGCTCTCTCGACGCAGGACTCGGCTTGCTGAAGCGCG
CACGGCAAGAGGCGAGGGGCGGCGACTGGTGAGTACGCCAAAAATTTTGACTAGCGGAGGCTAGAAGGAG
AGAGATGGGTGCGAGAGCGTCAGTATTAAGCGGGGGAGAATTAGATCGCGATGGGAAAAAATTCGGTTAA
GGCCAGGGGGAAAGAAAAAATATAAATTAAAACATATAGTATGGGCAAGCAGGGAGCTAGAACGATTCGC
AGTTAATCCTGGCCTGTTAGAAACATCAGAAGGCTGTAGACAAATACTGGGACAGCTACAACCATCCCTT
CAGACAGGATCAGAAGAACTTAGATCATTATATAATACAGTAGCAACCCTCTATTGTGTGCATCAAAGGA
TAGAGATAAAAGACACCAAGGAAGCTTTAGACAAGATAGAGGAAGAGCAAAACAAAAGTAAGACCACCGC
ACAGCAAACGGCCGCTGATCTTCAGACCTGGAGGAGGAGATATGAGGGACAATTGGAGAAGTGAATTATA
TAAATATAAAGTAGTAAAAATTGAACCATTAGGAGTAGCACCCACCAAGGCAAAGAGAAGAGTGGTGCAG
AGAGAAAAAAGAGCAGTGGGAATAGGAGCTTTGTTCCTTGGGTTCTTGGGAGCAGCAGGAAGCACTATGG
GCGCAGCGTCAATGACGCTGACGGTACAGGCCAGACAATTATTGTCTGGTATAGTGCAGCAGCAGAACAA
TTTGCTGAGGGCTATTGAGGCGCAACAGCATCTGTTGCAACTCACAGTCTGGGGCATCAAGCAGCTCCAG
GCAAGAATCCTGGCTGTGGAAAGATACCTAAAGGATCAACAGCTCCTGGGGATTTGGGGTTGCTCTGGAA
AACTCATTTGCACCACTGCTGTGCCTTGGAATGCTAGTTGGAGTAATAAATCTCTGGAACAGATTTGGAA
TCACACGACCTGGATGGAGTGGGACAGAGAAATTAACAATTACACAAGCTTAATACACTCCTTAATTGAA
GAATCGCAAAACCAGCAAGAAAAGAATGAACAAGAATTATTGGAATTAGATAAATGGGCAAGTTTGTGGA
ATTGGTTTAACATAACAAATTGGCTGTGG
